Addgene plasmid #35470: pRSII426
Purpose: (Empty Backbone)
Depositing lab: Steven Haase. Depositing organization: Duke University. Publication: New and Redesigned pRS Plasmid Shuttle Vectors for Genetic Manipulation of Saccharomycescerevisiae. Chee MK, Haase SB. G3 (Bethesda). 2012 May;2(5):515-26. Epub 2012 May 1. 10.1534/g3.111.001917 PubMed 22670222.
Backbone
  Vector backbone: pRS42x
  Backbone manufacturer: Stratagene
  Backbone size (bp): 6841
  Modifications to backbone: 2 micron replication origin is from YEplac195 and has had its XbaI site removed.
  Vector type: Yeast 2 micron vector
  Promoter: None
  Selectable markers: URA3
Growth in bacteria
  Bacterial resistance: Ampicillin, 100 μg/mL
  Growth temperature: 37°C
  Growth strain: DH5alpha
  Copy number: High Copy
Gene/Insert
  Cloning method: Restriction Enzyme
  Sequencing primers: 5′ M13 Forward, T7; 3′ M13 Reverse
Resource information
  A portion of this plasmid was derived from a plasmid made by: Daniel J. Lew, Duke University Medical Center Chandra Tucker, Duke University (now at University of Colorado, Denver)
Terms and licenses: Academic/Nonprofit Terms; Industry Terms: Not Available to Industry
Depositor comments: URA3 has been modified to remove ApaI and PstI sites without altering the amino acid sequence of the Ura3 protein.
How to cite: pRSII426 was a gift from Steven Haase (Addgene plasmid # 35470 ; http://n2t.net/addgene:35470 ; RRID:Addgene_35470)
