[The description below was written by a language model from this plasmid's Addgene catalogue record and the feature table of its GenBank file.]
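Description:
pRSII426 is an empty yeast–E. coli shuttle vector from a redesigned series of the pRS42x episomal plasmids, intended for genetic manipulation of Saccharomyces cerevisiae. In yeast it is maintained at high copy by a 2-micron origin of replication, which according to the record was taken from YEplac195 and had its XbaI site removed. Selection in yeast relies on URA3, expressed from its own promoter. URA3 complements uracil auxotrophy and can be counterselected with 5-fluoroorotic acid, allowing plasmid loss or shuffling strategies. The depositor notes that the URA3 coding sequence was silently altered to eliminate ApaI and PstI sites without changing the Ura3 protein, presumably so that these enzymes remain usable for cloning elsewhere in the vector. In E. coli the plasmid replicates from a high-copy ColE1/pUC-type origin and is selected with ampicillin through the bla gene. An f1 origin is also present, which permits single-stranded DNA production with helper phage.

The cloning region is the pBluescript multiple cloning site, embedded in a lacZ-alpha fragment under the lac promoter and operator, so inserts can be screened by blue/white colour in suitable hosts. T7 and T3 phage promoters flank the polylinker, along with M13, KS and SK primer sites for sequencing. No yeast promoter or terminator is supplied for an insert, so cloned genes must bring their own regulatory sequences. Typical use is restriction-enzyme cloning of yeast genes for high-copy expression or multicopy suppression studies. The catalogue lists a backbone size of 6841 bp, whereas the held sequence record is 5718 bp, and the record does not explain this discrepancy.
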