LOCUS       Exported 5718 bp ds-DNA circular SYN 12-MAY-2021
DEFINITION  synthetic circular DNA
ACCESSION   .
VERSION     .
KEYWORDS    pRSII426
SOURCE      synthetic DNA construct
  ORGANISM  synthetic DNA construct
REFERENCE   1 (bases 1 to 5718)
  AUTHORS   Chee MK, Haase SB
  TITLE     New and Redesigned pRS Plasmid Shuttle Vectors for Genetic
            Manipulation of Saccharomycescerevisiae.
  JOURNAL   G3 (Bethesda). 2012 May;2(5):515-26. Epub 2012 May 1.
  PUBMED    22670222
REFERENCE   2 (bases 1 to 5718)
  AUTHORS   .
  TITLE     Direct Submission
  JOURNAL   Exported May 12, 2021 from SnapGene Server 1.1.58
            http://www.snapgene.com
FEATURES             Location/Qualifiers
     source          1..5718
                     /organism="synthetic DNA construct"
                     /mol_type="other DNA"
     primer_bind     complement(29..51)
                     /label=pGEX 3'
                     /note="pGEX vectors, reverse primer"
     primer_bind     151..170
                     /label=pRS-marker
                     /note="pRS vectors, use to sequence yeast selectable
                     marker"
     promoter        194..409
                     /gene="S. cerevisiae URA3"
                     /label=URA3 promoter
     CDS             410..1213
                     /codon_start=1
                     /gene="S. cerevisiae URA3"
                     /product="orotidine-5'-phosphate decarboxylase, required
                     for uracil biosynthesis"
                     /label=URA3
                     /note="yeast auxotrophic marker, counterselectable with
                     5-fluoroorotic acid (5-FOA)"
                     /translation="MSKATYKERAATHPSPVAAKLFNIMHEKQTNLCASLDVRTTKELL
                     ELVEALGPKICLLKTHVDILTDFSMEGTVKPLKALSAKYNFLLFEDRKFADIGNTVKLQ
                     YSAGVYRIAEWADITNAHGVVGPGIVSGLKQAAEEVTKEPRGLLMLAELSCKGSLSTGE
                     YTKGTVDIAKSDKDFVIGFIAQRDMGGRDEGYDWLIMTPGVGLDDKGDALGQQYRTVDD
                     VVSTGSDIIIVGRGLFAKGRDAKVEGERYRKAGWEAYLRRCGQQN"
     rep_origin      complement(1344..1799)
                     /direction=LEFT
                     /label=f1 ori
                     /note="f1 bacteriophage origin of replication; arrow
                     indicates direction of (+) strand synthesis"
     primer_bind     complement(1481..1502)
                     /label=F1ori-F
                     /note="F1 origin, forward primer"
     primer_bind     1693..1712
                     /label=F1ori-R
                     /note="F1 origin, reverse primer"
     CDS             complement(1776..2156)
                     /codon_start=1
                     /gene="lacZ fragment"
                     /product="LacZ-alpha fragment of beta-galactosidase"
                     /label=lacZ-alpha
                     /translation="XXXXXXXXXXXXXXXXXXXXXXXXXXXXXXXXXXXXXXXXXXXXX
                     XXXXXXXXXXXXXXXXXXXXXXXXXXXXXXXXXXXXXXXXXXXXXXXXXXXXXXXXXXX
                     XXXXXXXXXXXXXXXXXXXXXX"
     primer_bind     1925..1947
                     /label=M13/pUC Forward
                     /note="In lacZ gene"
     primer_bind     1939..1956
                     /label=M13 Forward
                     /note="In lacZ gene. Also called M13-F20 or M13 (-21)
                     Forward"
     primer_bind     1940..1956
                     /label=M13 fwd
                     /note="common sequencing primer, one of multiple similar
                     variants"
     primer_bind     1966..1985
                     /label=T7
                     /note="T7 promoter, forward primer"
     promoter        1966..1984
                     /label=T7 promoter
                     /note="promoter for bacteriophage T7 RNA polymerase"
     misc_feature    1993..2100
                     /label=MCS
                     /note="pBluescript multiple cloning site"
     primer_bind     2009..2025
                     /label=pBluescriptKS
                     /note="For pBluescript vector"
     primer_bind     2010..2026
                     /label=KS primer
                     /note="common sequencing primer, one of multiple similar
                     variants"
     primer_bind     complement(2060..2076)
                     /label=SK primer
                     /note="common sequencing primer, one of multiple similar
                     variants"
     primer_bind     complement(2060..2076)
                     /label=pBluescriptSK
                     /note="For pBluescript vector"
     primer_bind     complement(2113..2133)
                     /label=T3
                     /note="T3 promoter, forward primer"
     promoter        complement(2113..2131)
                     /label=T3 promoter
                     /note="promoter for bacteriophage T3 RNA polymerase"
     primer_bind     complement(2152..2168)
                     /label=M13 rev
                     /note="common sequencing primer, one of multiple similar
                     variants"
     primer_bind     complement(2152..2168)
                     /label=M13 Reverse
                     /note="In lacZ gene. Also called M13-rev"
     primer_bind     complement(2165..2187)
                     /label=M13/pUC Reverse
                     /note="In lacZ gene"
     protein_bind    2176..2192
                     /label=lac operator
                     /bound_moiety="lac repressor encoded by lacI"
                     /note="The lac repressor binds to the lac operator to
                     inhibit transcription in E. coli. This inhibition can be
                     relieved by adding lactose or
                     isopropyl-beta-D-thiogalactopyranoside (IPTG)."
     promoter        complement(2200..2230)
                     /label=lac promoter
                     /note="promoter for the E. coli lac operon"
     protein_bind    2245..2266
                     /label=CAP binding site
                     /bound_moiety="E. coli catabolite activator protein"
                     /note="CAP binding activates transcription in the presence
                     of cAMP."
     primer_bind     complement(2383..2400)
                     /label=L4440
                     /note="L4440 vector, forward primer"
     rep_origin      complement(2554..3142)
                     /direction=LEFT
                     /label=ori
                     /note="high-copy-number ColE1/pMB1/pBR322/pUC origin of
                     replication"
     primer_bind     complement(2634..2653)
                     /label=pBR322ori-F
                     /note="pBR322 origin, forward primer"
     CDS             complement(3313..4173)
                     /codon_start=1
                     /gene="bla"
                     /product="beta-lactamase"
                     /label=AmpR
                     /note="confers resistance to ampicillin, carbenicillin, and
                     related antibiotics"
                     /translation="MSIQHFRVALIPFFAAFCLPVFAHPETLVKVKDAEDQLGARVGYI
                     ELDLNSGKILESFRPEERFPMMSTFKVLLCGAVLSRIDAGQEQLGRRIHYSQNDLVEYS
                     PVTEKHLTDGMTVRELCSAAITMSDNTAANLLLTTIGGPKELTAFLHNMGDHVTRLDRW
                     EPELNEAIPNDERDTTMPVAMATTLRKLLTGELLTLASRQQLIDWMEADKVAGPLLRSA
                     LPAGWFIADKSGAGERGSRGIIAALGPDGKPSRIVVIYTTGSQATMDERNRQIAEIGAS
                     LIKHW"
     primer_bind     3936..3955
                     /label=Amp-R
                     /note="Ampicillin resistance gene, reverse primer"
     promoter        complement(4174..4278)
                     /gene="bla"
                     /label=AmpR promoter
     rep_origin      4305..5651
                     /label=2u ori
                     /note="yeast 2u plasmid origin of replication"
     primer_bind     5691..5709
                     /label=pBRforEco
                     /note="pBR322 vectors, upsteam of EcoRI site, forward
                     primer"
ORIGIN
        1 tcgcgcgttt cggtgatgac ggtgaaaacc tctgacacat gcagctcccg gagacggtca
       61 cagcttgtct gtaagcggat gccgggagca gacaagcccg tcagggcgcg tcagcgggtg
      121 ttggcgggtg tcggggctgg cttaactatg cggcatcaga gcagattgta ctgagagtgc
      181 accataccac cttttcaatt catcattttt tttttattct tttttttgat ttcggtttcc
      241 ttgaaatttt tttgattcgg taatctccga acagaaggaa gaacgaagga aggagcacag
      301 acttagattg gtatatatac gcatatgtag tgttgaagaa acatgaaatt gcccagtatt
      361 cttaacccaa ctgcacagaa caaaaacatg caggaaacga agataaatca tgtcgaaagc
      421 tacatataag gaacgtgctg ctactcatcc tagtcctgtt gctgccaagc tatttaatat
      481 catgcacgaa aagcaaacaa acttgtgtgc ttcattggat gttcgtacca ccaaggaatt
      541 actggagtta gttgaagcat taggtcccaa aatttgttta ctaaaaacac atgtggatat
      601 cttgactgat ttttccatgg agggcacagt taagccgcta aaggcattat ccgccaagta
      661 caatttttta ctcttcgaag acagaaaatt tgctgacatt ggtaatacag tcaaattgca
      721 gtactctgcg ggtgtataca gaatagcaga atgggcagac attacgaatg cacacggtgt
      781 ggtgggacca ggtattgtta gcggtttgaa gcaggcggca gaagaagtaa caaaggaacc
      841 tagaggcctt ttgatgttag cagaattgtc atgcaagggc tccctatcta ctggagaata
      901 tactaagggt actgttgaca ttgcgaagag cgacaaagat tttgttatcg gctttattgc
      961 tcaaagagac atgggtggaa gagatgaagg ttacgattgg ttgattatga cacccggtgt
     1021 gggtttagat gacaagggag acgcattggg tcaacagtat agaaccgtgg atgatgtggt
     1081 ctctacagga tctgacatta ttattgttgg aagaggacta tttgcaaagg gaagggatgc
     1141 taaggtagag ggtgaacgtt acagaaaagc aggctgggaa gcatatttga gaagatgcgg
     1201 ccagcaaaac taaaaaactg tattataagt aaatgcatgt atactaaact cacaaattag
     1261 agcttcaatt taattatatc agttattacc ctatgcggtg tgaaataccg cacagatgcg
     1321 taaggagaaa ataccgcatc aggaaattgt aagcgttaat attttgttaa aattcgcgtt
     1381 aaatttttgt taaatcagct cattttttaa ccaataggcc gaaatcggca aaatccctta
     1441 taaatcaaaa gaatagaccg agatagggtt gagtgttgtt ccagtttgga acaagagtcc
     1501 actattaaag aacgtggact ccaacgtcaa aggnnnnnnn nnnnnnnnnn nnnnnnnnnn
     1561 nnnnnnnnnn nnnnnnnnnn nntnnnnnnn nnnnnnnnnn nnnnnnnnnn nnnnnnnnnn
     1621 nnnnnnnnnn nnnnnnnnnn nnnnnnnnnn nnnnnnnnnn nnnnnnnnnn nnnngnnnnn
     1681 nnnnnnnnnn nnnnnnnnnn nnnnnnnnnn nnnnnnnnnn nnnnnnnnnn nnnnnnnnnn
     1741 nnnnnnnnnn nnnnnnnnnn nnnnnnnnnn nnnnnnnnnn nnnnnnnnnn nnnnnnnnnc
     1801 cattcgccat tcaggctgcg caactgttgg gaagggcgat cggtgcgggc ctcttcgcta
     1861 ttacgccagc tggcgaaagg gggatgtgct gcaaggcgat taagttgggt aacgccaggg
     1921 ttttcccagt cacgacgttg taaaacgacg gccagtgagc gcgcgtaata cgactcacta
     1981 tagggcgaat tgggtaccgg gccccccctc gaggtcgacg gtatcgataa gcttgatatc
     2041 gaattcctgc agcccggggg atccactagt tctagagcgg ccgccaccgc ggtggagctc
     2101 cagcttttgt tccctttagt gagggttaat tgcgcgcttg gcgtaatcat ggtcatagct
     2161 gtttcctgtg tgaaattgtt atccgctcac aattccacac aacatacgag ccggaagcat
     2221 aaagtgtaaa gcctggggtg cctaatgagt gagctaactc acattaattg cgttgcgctc
     2281 actgcccgct ttccagtcgg gaaacctgtc gtgccagctg cattaatgaa tcggccaacg
     2341 cgcggggaga ggcggtttgc gtattgggcg ctcttccgct tcctcgctca ctgactcgct
     2401 gcgctcggtc gttcggctgc ggcgagcggt atcagctcac tcaaaggcgg taatacggtt
     2461 atccacagaa tcaggggata acgcaggaaa gaacatgtga gcaaaaggcc agcaaaaggc
     2521 caggaaccgt aaaaaggccg cgttgctggc gtttttccat aggctccgcc cccctgacga
     2581 gcatcacaaa aatcgacgct caagtcagag gtggcgaaac ccgacaggac tataaagata
     2641 ccaggcgttt ccccctggaa gctccctcgt gcgctctcct gttccgaccc tgccgcttac
     2701 cggatacctg tccgcctttc tcccttcggg aagcgtggcg ctttctcata gctcacgctg
     2761 taggtatctc agttcggtgt aggtcgttcg ctccaagctg ggctgtgtgc acgaaccccc
     2821 cgttcagccc gaccgctgcg ccttatccgg taactatcgt cttgagtcca acccggtaag
     2881 acacgactta tcgccactgg cagcagccac tggtaacagg attagcagag cgaggtatgt
     2941 aggcggtgct acagagttct tgaagtggtg gcctaactac ggctacacta gaagaacagt
     3001 atttggtatc tgcgctctgc tgaagccagt taccttcgga aaaagagttg gtagctcttg
     3061 atccggcaaa caaaccaccg ctggtagcgg tggttttttt gtttgcaagc agcagattac
     3121 gcgcagaaaa aaaggatctc aagaagatcc tttgatcttt tctacggggt ctgacgctca
     3181 gtggaacgaa aactcacgtt aagggatttt ggtcatgaga ttatcaaaaa ggatcttcac
     3241 ctagatcctt ttaaattaaa aatgaagttt taaatcaatc taaagtatat atgagtaaac
     3301 ttggtctgac agttaccaat gcttaatcag tgaggcacct atctcagcga tctgtctatt
     3361 tcgttcatcc atagttgcct gactccccgt cgtgtagata actacgatac gggagggctt
     3421 accatctggc cccagtgctg caatgatacc gcgagaccca cgctcaccgg ctccagattt
     3481 atcagcaata aaccagccag ccggaagggc cgagcgcaga agtggtcctg caactttatc
     3541 cgcctccatc cagtctatta attgttgccg ggaagctaga gtaagtagtt cgccagttaa
     3601 tagtttgcgc aacgttgttg ccattgctac aggcatcgtg gtgtcacgct cgtcgtttgg
     3661 tatggcttca ttcagctccg gttcccaacg atcaaggcga gttacatgat cccccatgtt
     3721 gtgcaaaaaa gcggttagct ccttcggtcc tccgatcgtt gtcagaagta agttggccgc
     3781 agtgttatca ctcatggtta tggcagcact gcataattct cttactgtca tgccatccgt
     3841 aagatgcttt tctgtgactg gtgagtactc aaccaagtca ttctgagaat agtgtatgcg
     3901 gcgaccgagt tgctcttgcc cggcgtcaat acgggataat accgcgccac atagcagaac
     3961 tttaaaagtg ctcatcattg gaaaacgttc ttcggggcga aaactctcaa ggatcttacc
     4021 gctgttgaga tccagttcga tgtaacccac tcgtgcaccc aactgatctt cagcatcttt
     4081 tactttcacc agcgtttctg ggtgagcaaa aacaggaagg caaaatgccg caaaaaaggg
     4141 aataagggcg acacggaaat gttgaatact catactcttc ctttttcaat attattgaag
     4201 catttatcag ggttattgtc tcatgagcgg atacatattt gaatgtattt agaaaaataa
     4261 acaaataggg gttccgcgca catttccccg aaaagtgcca cctgaacgaa gcatctgtgc
     4321 ttcattttgt agaacaaaaa tgcaacgcga gagcgctaat ttttcaaaca aagaatctga
     4381 gctgcatttt tacagaacag aaatgcaacg cgaaagcgct attttaccaa cgaagaatct
     4441 gtgcttcatt tttgtaaaac aaaaatgcaa cgcgagagcg ctaatttttc aaacaaagaa
     4501 tctgagctgc atttttacag aacagaaatg caacgcgaga gcgctatttt accaacaaag
     4561 aatctatact tcttttttgt tctacaaaaa tgcatcccga gagcgctatt tttctaacaa
     4621 agcatcttag attacttttt ttctcctttg tgcgctctat aatgcagtct cttgataact
     4681 ttttgcactg taggtccgtt aaggttagaa gaaggctact ttggtgtcta ttttctcttc
     4741 cataaaaaaa gcctgactcc acttcccgcg tttactgatt actagcgaag ctgcgggtgc
     4801 attttttcaa gataaaggca tccccgatta tattctatac cgatgtggat tgcgcatact
     4861 ttgtgaacag aaagtgatag cgttgatgat tcttcattgg tcagaaaatt atgaacggtt
     4921 tcttctattt tgtctctata tactacgtat aggaaatgtt tacattttcg tattgttttc
     4981 gattcactct atgaatagtt cttactacaa tttttttgtc taaagagtaa tactagagat
     5041 aaacataaaa aatgtagagg tcgagtttag atgcaagttc aaggagcgaa aggtggatgg
     5101 gtaggttata tagggatata gcacagagat atatagcaaa gagatacttt tgagcaatgt
     5161 ttgtggaagc ggtattcgca atattttagt agctcgttac agtccggtgc gtttttggtt
     5221 ttttgaaagt gcgtcttcag agcgcttttg gttttcaaaa gcgctctgaa gttcctatac
     5281 tttctagcta gagaatagga acttcggaat aggaacttca aagcgtttcc gaaaacgagc
     5341 gcttccgaaa atgcaacgcg agctgcgcac atacagctca ctgttcacgt cgcacctata
     5401 tctgcgtgtt gcctgtatat atatatacat gagaagaacg gcatagtgcg tgtttatgct
     5461 taaatgcgta cttatatgcg tctatttatg taggatgaaa ggtagtctag tacctcctgt
     5521 gatattatcc cattccatgc ggggtatcgt atgcttcctt cagcactacc ctttagctgt
     5581 tctatatgct gccactcctc aattggatta gtctcatcct tcaatgctat catttccttt
     5641 gatattggat catctaagaa accattatta tcatgacatt aacctataaa aataggcgta
     5701 tcacgaggcc ctttcgtc
//
