>Addgene plasmid #35470 | pRSII426 | addgene partial sequence | sequence record 53725 | M13_pUC_fwd
ACTCACTATAGGGCGAATTGGGTACCGGGCCCCCCCTCGAGGTCGACGGTATCGATAAGCTTGATATCGA
ATTCCTGCAGCCCGGGGGATCCACTAGTTCTAGAGCGGCCGCCACCGCGGTGGAGCTCCAGCTTTTGTTC
CCTTTAGTGAGGGTTAATTGCGCGCTTGGCGTAATCATGGTCATAGCTGTTTCCTGTGTGAAATTGTTAT
CCGCTCACAATTCCACACAACATACGAGCCGGAAGCATAAAGTGTAAAGCCTGGGGTGCCTAATGAGTGA
GCTAACTCACATTAATTGCGTTGCGCTCACTGCCCGCTTTCCAGTCGGGAAACCTGTCGTGCCAGCTGCA
TTAATGAATCGGCCAACGCGCGGGGAGAGGCGGTTTGCGTATTGGGCGCTCTTCCGCTTCCTCGCTCACT
GACTCGCTGCGCTCGGTCGTTCGGCTGCGGCGAGCGGTATCAGCTCACTCAAAGGCGGTAATACGGTTAT
CCACAGAATCAGGGGATAACGCAGGAAAGAACATGTGAGCAAAAGGCCAGCAAAAGGCCAGGAACCGTAA
AAAGGCCGCGTTGCTGGCGTTTTTCCATAGGCTCCGCCCCCCTGACGAGCATCACAAAAATCGACGCTCA
AGTCAGAGGTGGCGAAACCCGACAGGACTATAAAGATACCAGGCGTTTCCCCCTGGAAGCTCCCTCGTGC
GCTCTCCTGTTCCGACCCTGCCGCTTACCGGATACCTGTCCGCCTTTCTCCCTTCGGGAAGCGTGGCGCT
TTCTCATAGCTCACGCTGTAGGTATCTCAGT
