>Addgene plasmid #35470 | pRSII426 | addgene partial sequence | sequence record 54160 | pGEX3
AGGGCCTCGTGATACGCCTATTTTTATAGGTTAATGTCATGATAATAATGGTTTCTTAGTATGATCCAAT
ATCAAAGGAAATGATAGCATTGAAGGATGAGACTAATCCAATTGAGGAGTGGCAGCATATAGAACAGCTA
AAGGGTAGTGCTGAAGGAAGCATACGATACCCCGCATGGAATGGGATAATATCACAGGAGGTACTAGACT
ACCTTTCATCCTACATAAATAGACGCATATAAGTACGCATTTAAGCATAAACACGCACTATGCCGTTCTT
CTCATGTATATATATATACAGGCAACACGCAGATATAGGTGCGACGTGAACAGTGAGCTGTATGTGCGCA
GCTCGCGTTGCATTTTCGGAAGCGCTCGTTTTCGGAAACGCTTTGAAGTTCCTATTCCGAAGTTCCTATT
CTCTAGCTAGAAAGTATAGGAACTTCAGAGCGCTTTTGAAAACCAAAAGCGCTCTGAAGACGCACTTTCA
AAAAACCAAAAACGCACCGGACTGTAACGAGCTACTAAAATATTGCGAATACCGCTTCCACAAACATTGC
TCAAAAGTATCTCTTTGCTATATATCTCTGTGCTATATCCCTATATAACCTACCCATCCACCTTTCGCTC
CTTGAACTTGCATCTAAACTCGACCTCTACATTTTTTATGTTTATCTCTAGTATTACTCTTTAGACAAAA
AAATTGTAGTAAGAACTATTCATAGAGTGA
