>Addgene plasmid #35470 | pRSII426 | addgene partial sequence | sequence record 54161 | pRSII-F1 5'-CGGCATCAGAGCAGATTGTAC-3'
CACCTTTTCAATTCATCATTTTTTTTTTATTCTTTTTTTTGATTTCGGTTTCCTTGAAATTTTTTTGATT
CGGTAATCTCCGAACAGAAGGAAGAACGAAGGAAGGAGCACAGACTTAGATTGGTATATATACGCATATG
TAGTGTTGAAGAAACATGAAATTGCCCAGTATTCTTAACCCAACTGCACAGAACAAAAACATGCAGGAAA
CGAAGATAAATCATGTCGAAAGCTACATATAAGGAACGTGCTGCTACTCATCCTAGTCCTGTTGCTGCCA
AGCTATTTAATATCATGCACGAAAAGCAAACAAACTTGTGTGCTTCATTGGATGTTCGTACCACCAAGGA
ATTACTGGAGTTAGTTGAAGCATTAGGTCCCAAAATTTGTTTACTAAAAACACATGTGGATATCTTGACT
GATTTTTCCATGGAGGGCACAGTTAAGCCGCTAAAGGCATTATCCGCCAAGTACAATTTTTTACTCTTCG
AAGACAGAAAATTTGCTGACATTGGTAATACAGTCAAATTGCAGTACTCTGCGGGTGTATACAGAATAGC
AGAATGGGCAGACATTACGAATGCACACGGTGTGGTGGGACCAGGTATTGTTAGCGGTTTGAAGCAGGCG
GCAGAAGAAGTAACAAAGGAACCTAGAGGCCTTTTGATGTTAGCAGAATTGTCATGCAAGGGCTCCCTAT
CTACTGGAGAATATACTAAGGGTACTGTTGACATTGCGAAGAGCGACA
